Addgene plasmid #156531: pD649-HAsp-EDA2R-Fc(DAPA)-AviTag-6xHis
Purpose: Mammalian expression of cell-surface protein extracellular domain fused to Fc(DAPA)-Avi-6xHis. Protein is secreted from cells.
Depositing lab: Chris Garcia. Depositing organization: Stanford University. Publication: A Human IgSF Cell-Surface Interactome Reveals a Complex Network of Protein-Protein Interactions. Wojtowicz WM, Vielmetter J, Fernandes RA, Siepe DH, Eastman CL, Chisholm GB, Cox S, Klock H, Anderson PW, Rue SM, Miller JJ, Glaser SM, Bragstad ML, Vance J, Lam AW, Lesley SA, Zinn K, Garcia KC. Cell. 2020 Aug 20;182(4):1027-1043.e17. doi: 10.1016/j.cell.2020.07.025. PubMed 32822567.
Backbone
  Vector backbone: pD649
  Backbone size w/o insert (bp): 6106
  Vector type: Mammalian Expression
Growth in bacteria
  Bacterial resistance: Ampicillin, 100 μg/mL
  Growth temperature: 37°C
  Growth strain: DH5alpha
  Copy number: High Copy
Gene/Insert
  Gene/Insert name: EDA2R (alt name: TNR27)
  Species: H. sapiens (human)
  Insert size (bp): 414
  Mutation: Fc region of human IgG contains D265A and P329A mutations (DAPA)
  Entrez Gene: EDA2R (a.k.a. EDA-A2R, EDAA2R, TNFRSF27, XEDAR)
  Promoter: CMV/SP6
  Tag / fusion protein: Fc(DAPA)-AviTag-6xHis (C terminal on backbone)
  Cloning method: Restriction Enzyme; 5′ cloning site GCGGCCGC (not destroyed); 3′ cloning site GGCGCGCC (not destroyed)
  Sequencing primers: 5′ ATTTAGGTGACACTATAG; 3′ CACGTACCAGTTGAACTTCACC
Resource information
  A portion of this plasmid was derived from a plasmid made by: synthesis by ThermoFisher
Terms and licenses: Academic/Nonprofit Terms; Industry Terms: Not Available to Industry
Depositor comments: Some plasmids in this collection may have an IS4-like element ISVsa5 family transposase upstream of the CMV promoter.
How to cite: pD649-HAsp-EDA2R-Fc(DAPA)-AviTag-6xHis was a gift from Chris Garcia (Addgene plasmid # 156531 ; http://n2t.net/addgene:156531 ; RRID:Addgene_156531)
