[The description below was written by a language model from this plasmid's Addgene catalogue record and pLannotate feature annotations shown in this document.]
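Description:
pD649-HAsp-EDA2R-Fc(DAPA)-AviTag-6xHis is a mammalian expression plasmid built on the pD649 backbone for producing a secreted, soluble form of a human cell-surface receptor ectodomain. It is propagated in E. coli as a high-copy plasmid through a ColE1/pUC-type origin and selected with ampicillin via the β-lactamase gene. The sequenced record (about 6.5 kb) also carries an SV40 early promoter/EM7 promoter unit upstream of a puromycin N-acetyltransferase annotation, a short ble fragment and an SV40 polyadenylation signal. This suggests a mammalian selection cassette, although both coding annotations are flagged as fragments and the catalogue entry lists no mammalian marker. Small remnants of f1 ori, lacZα, KanR and the rrnB terminator are backbone vestiges.

The expression cassette is driven by the CMV enhancer and immediate-early promoter, followed by a fragment of CMV intron A and an SP6 promoter. The SP6 promoter could support in vitro transcription and, according to the record, serves as the 5′ sequencing primer site. The open reading frame begins with a secretion signal: "HAsp" in the name implies a hemagglutinin-derived leader, whereas the annotation tool matched a partial mouse IgH signal sequence. Next comes a 414 bp segment of human EDA2R (TNFRSF27/XEDAR, the receptor for EDA isoform A2), cloned between retained NotI and AscI sites. This extracellular domain is fused in frame to a human IgG1 Fc bearing the D265A and P329A (DAPA) substitutions, which are generally used to reduce Fc effector interactions. An AviTag for site-specific biotinylation and a 6xHis tag for affinity purification follow, and the cassette ends in a bGH polyadenylation signal; neither small tag is annotated separately in the feature table. The plasmid belongs to a collection made for mapping human cell-surface protein interactions. The depositor notes that some members may carry an IS4-like transposase upstream of the CMV promoter, though none is annotated here.
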