Features (pLannotate 1.2.2; 21 found; start..end, strand, type, name):
    271..379     -  rep_origin     f1 ori (fragment): f1 bacteriophage origin of replication; arrow indicates direction of (+) strand synthesis
    380..491     -  polyA_signal   bGH poly(A) signal: bovine growth hormone polyadenylation signal
    706..1383    -  CDS            IGHG1 (fragment): IGHG1_HUMAN - Experimental evidence at protein level: Swiss-Prot protein existence level 1. Constant region of immunoglobulin heavy chains. Immunoglobulins, also known as antibodies, are membrane-bound or secreted glycoproteins produced by B lymphocytes. In the recognition phase of humoral immunity, the membrane-bound immunoglobulins serve as receptors which, upon binding of a specific antigen, trigger the clonal expansion and differentiation of B lymphocytes into immunoglobulins- secreting plasma cells. Secreted immunoglobulins mediate the effector phase of humoral immunity, which results in
   1399..1812    -  CDS            EDA2R (fragment): TNR27_HUMAN - Also known as TNFRSF27, XEDAR. Experimental evidence at protein level: Swiss-Prot protein existence level 1. Receptor for EDA isoform A2, but not for EDA isoform A1. Mediates the activation of the NF-kappa-B and JNK pathways. Activation seems to be mediated by binding to TRAF3 and TRAF6. From Homo sapiens (Human).
   1921..1958    -  CDS            IgH signal sequence (fragment): signal sequence from the mouse immunoglobulin heavy chain variable region
   1962..1980    -  promoter       SP6 promoter: promoter for bacteriophage SP6 RNA polymerase
   2032..2075    -  intron         CMV intron (fragment): modified intron A from human cytomegalovirus
   2211..2414    -  promoter       CMV promoter: human cytomegalovirus (CMV) immediate early promoter
   2415..2718    -  enhancer       CMV enhancer: human cytomegalovirus immediate early enhancer
   2961..2977    -  protein_bind   lac operator: The lac repressor binds to the lac operator to inhibit transcription in E. coli. This inhibition can be relieved by adding lactose or isopropyl-β-D-thiogalactopyranoside (IPTG). lac repressor encoded by lacI
   3433..3452    +  CDS            lacZα (fragment): LacZα fragment of β-galactosidase; lacZ fragment
   3477..3494    -  terminator     rrnB T2 terminator (fragment): transcription terminator T2 from the E. coli rrnB gene
   3719..4307    -  rep_origin     ori: high-copy-number ColE1/pMB1/pBR322/pUC origin of replication
   4418..4442    +  CDS            KanR (fragment): aminoglycoside phosphotransferase; aph(3')-Ia; confers resistance to kanamycin
   4472..4568    +  promoter       AmpR promoter (fragment): bla
   4571..5431    +  CDS            AmpR: β-lactamase; bla; confers resistance to ampicillin, carbenicillin, and related antibiotics
   5484..5605    -  polyA_signal   SV40 poly(A) signal: SV40 polyadenylation signal
   5600..5725    -  CDS            ble (fragment): BLE_KLEPN - Experimental evidence at protein level: Swiss-Prot protein existence level 1. Binding protein with a strong affinity to the bleomycin family of antibiotics. Binds to CL990; an antimitotic-antibiotic compound. From Klebsiella pneumoniae.
   5735..6334    -  CDS            PuroR (fragment): puromycin N-acetyltransferase; pac from Streptomyces; confers resistance to puromycin
   6353..6400    -  promoter       EM7 promoter: synthetic bacterial promoter&nbsp
   6448..257     -  promoter       SV40 promoter (across the origin): SV40 enhancer and early promoter
>Addgene plasmid #156531 | pD649-HAsp-EDA2R-Fc(DAPA)-AviTag-6xHis | addgene full sequence | sequence record 368605 | Addgene NGS Result
GCCTCTGCATAAATAAAAAAAATTAGTCAGCCATGGGGCGGAGAATGGGCGGAACTGGGCGGAGTTAGGG
GCGGGATGGGCGGAGTTAGGGGCGGGACTATGGTTGCTGACTAATTGAGATGCATGCTTTGCATACTTCT
GCCTGCTGGGGAGCCTGGGGACTTTCCACACCTGGTTGCTGACTAATTGAGATGCATGCTTTGCATACTT
CTGCCTGCTGGGGAGCCTGGGGACTTTCCACACCCTAACTGACACACATTCCACAGAATTAATTCGCGTT
AAATTTTTGTTAAATCAGCTCATTTTTTAACCAATAGGCCGAAATCGGCAAAATCCCTTATAAATCAAAA
GAATAGACCGAGATAGGGTTGAGTGTTGTGATGCAATTTCCTCATTTTATTAGGAAAGGACAGTGGGAGT
GGCACCTTCCAGGGTCAAGGAAGGCACGGGGGAGGGGCAAACAACAGATGGCTGGCAACTAGAAGGCACA
GTCGAGGCTGATTTTCTCTATCTATTTATTTTACTACTCAAGACTATCTTGCAAAGTAGAAGAACCCTGT
CTGCAGTATGACGACCGTGTATACCCGATTGGCTTACCGGGTAACGCGTTGTGCCAGTGACTACAGGCCG
GCCTTAGTGGTGATGGTGGTGGTGTTCATGCCACTCAATCTTCTGAGCCTCGAAAATATCATTAAGACCG
CTGCCGCCGGGGCTCAGGCTCAGGGACTTCTGGGTGTAGTGGTTGTGCAGGGCCTCGTGCATCACGCTGC
AGCTGAACACGTTGCCCTGCTGCCACCTGGACTTGTCCACGGTCAGCTTGCTGTACAGGAAGAAGCTGCC
GTCGCTGTCCAGCACTGGGGGGGTGGTCTTGTAGTTGTTCTCGGGCTGGCCGTTGCTCTCCCACTCCACG
GCGATATCGCTGGGGTAGAAGCCCTTCACCAGACAGGTCAGGGACACCTGGTTCTTGGTCATCTCCTCCC
GGCTGGGGGGCAGGGTGTACACCTGGGGCTCCCGTGGCTGGCCCTTGGCCTTGCTGATTGTCTTTTCGAT
TGGGGCAGCCAGGGCCTTGTTGGAGACTTTGCACTTGTATTCTTTGCCGTTCAGCCAGTCCTGGTGCAGC
ACGGTCAGCACGGACACCACCCTGTAGGTGCTGTTGTACTGCTCCTCTCTGGGCTTGGTCTTGGCGTTGT
GCACCTCCACGCCGTCCACGTACCAGTTGAACTTCACCTCTGGGTCCTCGTGGGACACGGCCACCACCAC
GCAGGTCACCTCGGGGGTCCTGCTGATCATCAGGGTGTCCTTGGGCTTGGGGGGGAACAGGAACACGGAA
GGCCCTCCCAGCAGTTCTGGAGCTGGGCAGGGGGGGCAGGTGTGGGTCTTGTCGCCGCCCGGCGCGCCTG
TAGCCTCTTGTGGAGGCACTGTAGGTGTGTCGGCTTCCACCAGGCTCAGCTGAAAGGCACACTGCACCTC
AGAGGTAGGGGTCTGCTTGGTACAAGGGATGCACTCTTGGTCCTGCAGGCCGCCGATTCTTGTCTTTCTG
TAGAACCGAGGCAGGCAATCGCCACACACGGCGTTAGAGGTGGCGGTGCAATTCACTTTCTGCACCCGGT
TGATCACGGCACAGGTGATACAGCTCTGGCATCTGTGGTGTCCCCAGCTGCTCTTGTATCTCCGAGGAGG
ACAAGCTGTACAGTAGGCGTCGCCGCCTTCGCCGTATCCACAATCCTTGCTCAGCTCTTGGCCAGGGCCA
CATCTTTGACAGGTCACGCATCTGCCCCACTGGTCCCAATACTCGTTCTCTTGGCAATCCATGGCGGCCG
CAGCGAACACCAGGCAGAAGATGTAGCTCAGGGCAATGATGGTCTTCATGGTGGCGCTAGCAGGCGCGTT
TTCGATAGAACCGAGGTGCAGTTGGACCTGGGAGTGGACACCTGTGGAGAGAAAGGCAAAGTGGATGTTA
TTCTATAGTGTCACCTAAATCGTATGTGTATGATACATAAGGTTATGTATTAATTGTAGCCGCGTTCTAA
CGAAGCCAAGGGGGTGGGCCTATAGACTCTATAGGCGGTACTTACGTCACTCTTGGCACGGGGAATCCGC
GTTCCAATGCACCGTTCCCGGCCGCGGAGGCTGGATCGGTCCCGGTGTCTTCTATGGAGGTCAAAACAGC
GTGGATGGCGTCTCCAGGCGATCTGACGGTTCACTAAACGAGCTCTGCTTATATAGACCTCCCACCGTAC
ACGCCTACCGCCCATTTGCGTCAATGGGGCGGAGTTGTTACGACATTTTGGAAAGTCCCGTTGATTTTGG
TGCCAAAACAAACTCCCATTGACGTCAATGGGGTGGAGACTTGGAAATCCCCGTGAGTCAAACCGCTATC
CACGCCCATTGATGTACTGCCAAAACCGCATCACCATGGTAATAGCGATGACTAATACGTAGATGTACTG
CCAAGTAGGAAAGTCCCATAAGGTCATGTACTGGGCATAATGCCAGGCGGGCCATTTACCGTCATTGACG
TCAATAGGGGGCGTACTTGGCATATGATACACTTGATGTACTGCCAAGTGGGCAGTTTACCGTAAATACT
CCACCCATTGACGTCAATGGAAAGTCCCTATTGGCGTTACTATGGGAACATACGTCATTATTGACGTCAA
TGGGCGGGGGTCGTTGGGCGGTCAGCCAGGCGGGCCATTTACCGTAAGTTATGTAACGCGGAACTCCATA
TATGGGCTATGAACTAATGACCCCGTAATTGATTACTATTAATAACTAGTCAATAATCAATGCCAACATG
GCGGTCATATTGGACATGAGCCAATATAAATGTACATATTATGATATAGATACAACGTATGCAATGGCCA
ATAGCCAATATTGATTTATGCTATATAACCAATGAATAATATGGCTAATGGCCAATATTGAGTCAACGCC
ACTGTGCATGAAGCTCGTAATTGTTATCCGCTCACAATTAAGGGCGACACAAAATTTATTCTAAATGATA
ATAAATACTGATAACATCTTATAGTTTGTATTATATTTTGTATTATCGTTGACATGTATAATTTTGATAT
CAAAAACTGATTTTCCCTTTATTATTTTCGAGATTTATTTTCTTAATTCTCTTTAACAAACTAGAAATAT
TGTATATACAAAAAATCATAAATAATAGATGAATAGTTTAATTATAGGTGTTCATCAATCGAAAAAGCAA
CGTATCTTATTTAAAGTGCGTTGCTTTTTTCTCATTTATAAGGTTAAATAATTCTCATATATCAAGCAAA
GTGACAGGCGCCCTTAAATATTCTGACAAATGCTCTTTCCCTAAACTCCCCCCATAAAAAAACCCGCCGA
AGCGGGTTTTTACGTTATTTGCGGATTAACGATTACTCGTTATCAGAACCGCCCAGGGGGCCCGAGCTTA
AGACTGGCCGTCGTTTTACAACACAGAAAGAGTTTGTAGAAACGCAAAAAGGCCATCCGTCAGGGGCCTT
CTGCTTAGTTTGATGCCTGGCAGTTCCCTACTCTCGCCTTCCGCTTCCTCGCTCACTGACTCGCTGCGCT
CGGTCGTTCGGCTGCGGCGAGCGGTATCAGCTCACTCAAAGGCGGTAATACGGTTATCCACAGAATCAGG
GGATAACGCAGGAAAGAACATGTGAGCAAAAGGCCAGCAAAAGGCCAGGAACCGTAAAAAGGCCGCGTTG
CTGGCGTTTTTCCATAGGCTCCGCCCCCCTGACGAGCATCACAAAAATCGACGCTCAAGTCAGAGGTGGC
GAAACCCGACAGGACTATAAAGATACCAGGCGTTTCCCCCTGGAAGCTCCCTCGTGCGCTCTCCTGTTCC
GACCCTGCCGCTTACCGGATACCTGTCCGCCTTTCTCCCTTCGGGAAGCGTGGCGCTTTCTCATAGCTCA
CGCTGTAGGTATCTCAGTTCGGTGTAGGTCGTTCGCTCCAAGCTGGGCTGTGTGCACGAACCCCCCGTTC
AGCCCGACCGCTGCGCCTTATCCGGTAACTATCGTCTTGAGTCCAACCCGGTAAGACACGACTTATCGCC
ACTGGCAGCAGCCACTGGTAACAGGATTAGCAGAGCGAGGTATGTAGGCGGTGCTACAGAGTTCTTGAAG
TGGTGGGCTAACTACGGCTACACTAGAAGAACAGTATTTGGTATCTGCGCTCTGCTGAAGCCAGTTACCT
TCGGAAAAAGAGTTGGTAGCTCTTGATCCGGCAAACAAACCACCGCTGGTAGCGGTGGTTTTTTTGTTTG
CAAGCAGCAGATTACGCGCAGAAAAAAAGGATCTCAAGAAGATCCTTTGATCTTTTCTACGGGGTCTGAC
GCTCAGTGGAACGACGCGCGCGTAACTCACGTTAAGGGATTTTGGTCATGAGCAAGGGGTGTTATGAGCC
ATATTCAGGTATAAATGGGCTCGCGATAATGTTCAGAATTGGTTAATTGGTTGTAACACTGACCCCTATT
TGTTTATTTTTCTAAATACATTCAAATATGTATCCGCTCATGAGACAATAACCCTGATAAATGCTTCAAT
AATATTGAAAAAGGAAGAATATGAGTATTCAACATTTCCGTGTCGCCCTTATTCCCTTTTTTGCGGCATT
TTGCCTTCCTGTTTTTGCTCACCCAGAAACGCTGGTGAAAGTAAAAGATGCTGAAGATCAGTTGGGTGCA
CGAGTGGGTTACATCGAACTGGATCTCAACAGCGGTAAGATCCTTGAGAGTTTTCGCCCCGAAGAACGTT
TTCCAATGATGAGCACTTTTAAAGTTCTGCTATGTGGCGCGGTATTATCCCGTATTGACGCCGGGCAAGA
GCAACTCGGTCGCCGCATACACTATTCTCAGAATGACTTGGTTGAGTACTCACCAGTCACAGAAAAGCAT
CTTACGGATGGCATGACAGTAAGAGAATTATGCAGTGCTGCCATAACCATGAGTGATAACACTGCGGCCA
ACTTACTTCTGACAACGATCGGAGGACCGAAGGAGCTAACCGCTTTTTTGCACAACATGGGGGATCATGT
AACTCGCCTTGATCGTTGGGAACCGGAGCTGAATGAAGCCATACCAAACGACGAGCGTGACACCACGATG
CCTGTAGCGATGGCAACAACGTTGCGCAAACTATTAACTGGCGAACTACTTACTCTAGCTTCCCGGCAAC
AATTAATAGACTGGATGGAGGCGGATAAAGTTGCAGGACCACTTCTGCGCTCGGCCCTTCCGGCTGGCTG
GTTTATTGCTGATAAATCCGGAGCCGGTGAGCGTGGTTCTCGCGGTATCATCGCAGCGCTGGGGCCAGAT
GGTAAGCCCTCCCGTATCGTAGTTATCTACACGACGGGGAGTCAGGCAACTATGGATGAACGAAATAGAC
AGATCGCTGAGATAGGTGCCTCACTGATTAAGCATTGGTAATGACCATGATTACGCCAAGCTCTAGCTAG
AGGTCGACGGTATACAGACATGATAAGATACATTGATGAGTTTGGACAAACCACAACTAGAATGCAGTGA
AAAAAATGCTTTATTTGTGAAATTTGTGATGCTATTGCTTTATTTGTAACCATTATAAGCTGCAATAAAC
AAGTTGGGGTGGGCGAAGAACTCCAGCATGAGATCCCCGCGCTGGAGGATCATCCAGCCGGCGTCCCGGA
AAACGATTCCGAAGCCCAACCTTTCATAGAAGGCGGCGGTGGAATCGAAATCTCGTAGCACGTGTCAGGC
ACCGGGCTTGCGGGTCATGCACCAGGTGCGCGGTCCTTCGGGCACCTCGACGTCGGCGGTGACGGTGAAG
CCGAGCCGCTCGTAGAAGGGGAGGTTGCGGGGCGCGGATGTCTCCAGGAAGGCGGGCACCCCGGCGCGCT
CGGCCGCCTCCACTCCGGGGAGCACGACGGCGCTGCCCAGACCCTTGCCCTGGTGGTCGGGCGAGACGCC
GACGGTGGCCAGGAACCACGCGGGCTCCTTGGGCCGGTGCGGCGCCAGGAGGCCTTCCATCTGTTGCTGC
GCGGCCAGCCGGGAACCGCTCAACTCGGCCATGCGCGGGCCGATCTCGGCGAACACCGCCCCCGCTTCGA
CGCTCTCCGGCGTGGTCCAGACCGCCACCGCGGCGCCGTCGTCCGCGACCCACACCTTGCCGATGTCGAG
CCCGACGCGCGTGAGGAAGAGTTCTTGCAGCTCGGTGACCCGCTCGATGTGGCGGTCCGGATCGACGGTG
TGGCGCGTGGCGGGGTAGTCGGCGAACGCGGCGGCGAGGGTGCGTACGGCCCTGGGGACGTCGTCGCGGG
TGGCGAGGCGCACCGTGGGCTTGTACTCGGTCATGGTTTAGTTCCTCACCTTGTCGTATTATACTATGCC
GATATACTATGCCGATGATTAATTGTCAACACGTGCTGATCAGATCCGAAAATGGATATACAAGCTCCCG
GGAGCTTTTTGCAAAAGCCTAGGCCTCCAAAAAAGCCTCCTCACTACTTCTGGAATAGCTCAGAGGCAGA
GGCGGCCTCG
