>Addgene plasmid #156531 | pD649-HAsp-EDA2R-Fc(DAPA)-AviTag-6xHis | depositor partial sequence | sequence record 302172 | insert (extracellular domain)
ATGGATTGCCAAGAGAACGAGTATTGGGACCAGTGGGGCAGATGCGTGACCTGTCAAAGATGTGGCCCTG
GCCAAGAGCTGAGCAAGGATTGTGGATACGGCGAAGGCGGCGACGCCTACTGTACAGCTTGTCCTCCTCG
GAGATACAAGAGCAGCTGGGGACACCACAGATGCCAGAGCTGTATCACCTGTGCCGTGATCAACCGGGTG
CAGAAAGTGAATTGCACCGCCACCTCTAACGCCGTGTGTGGCGATTGCCTGCCTCGGTTCTACAGAAAGA
CAAGAATCGGCGGCCTGCAGGACCAAGAGTGCATCCCTTGTACCAAGCAGACCCCTACCTCTGAGGTGCA
GTGTGCCTTTCAGCTGAGCCTGGTGGAAGCCGACACACCTACAGTGCCTCCACAAGAGGCTACA
